>Addgene plasmid #164081 | pCMV-MfPylRS (human-opti) | addgene full sequence | sequence record 325767 | Addgene NGS Result
GGCATTGATTATTGACTAGTTATTAATAGTAATCAATTACGGGGTCATTAGTTCATAGCCCATATATGGA
GTTCCGCGTTACATAACTTACGGTAAATGGCCCGCCTGGCTGACCGCCCAACGACCCCCGCCCATTGACG
TCAATAATGACGTATGTTCCCATAGTAACGCCAATAGGGACTTTCCATTGACGTCAATGGGTGGAGTATT
TACGGTAAACTGCCCACTTGGCAGTACATCAAGTGTATCATATGCCAAGTCCGCCCCCTATTGACGTCAA
TGACGGTAAATGGCCCGCCTGGCATTATGCCCAGTACATGACCTTACGGGACTTTCCTACTTGGCAGTAC
ATCTACGTATTAGTCATCGCTATTACCATGGTGATGCGGTTTTGGCAGTACACCAATGGGCGTGGATAGC
GGTTTGACTCACGGGGATTTCCAAGTCTCCACCCCATTGACGTCAATGGGAGTTTGTTTTGGCACCAAAA
TCAACGGGACTTTCCAAAATGTCGTAATAACCCCGCCCCGTTGACGCAAATGGGCGGTAGGCGTGTACGG
TGGGAGGTCTATATAAGCAGAGCTCGTTTAGTGAACCGTCAGATCGCCTGGAGACGCCATCCACGCTGTT
TTGACCTCCATAGAAGACACCGGGACCGATCCAGCCTCCGCGGCCGGGAACGGTGCATTGGAACGCGGAT
TCCCCGTGCCAAGAGTGACGTAAGTACCGCCTATAGAGTCTATAGGCCCACCCCCTTGGCTTCGTTAGAA
CGCGGCTACAATTAATACATAACCTTATGTATCATACACATACGATTTAGGTGACACTATAGAATAACAT
CCACTTTGCCTTTCTCTCCACAGGTGTCCACTCCCAGGTCCAACTGCACGGAAGCTTGCCATGGACAAGA
AGCCCCTGGATGTGCTGATCTCTGCCACCGGACTGTGGATGAGCAGGACCGGCACACTGCACAAGATCAA
GCACCACGAGGTGTCTAAGCGGAAGATCTACATCGAGATGGCCTGCGGCGACAGACTGGTGGTGAACAAT
AGCAGGAACTGTCGCACCGCCCGGGCCTTCAGACACCACAAGTACCGCAAGACATGCAAGTATTGTAAGG
TGTCCGACGAGGATATCTCTAATTTTCTGACCAAGAGCACAGAGAACAATAGCTCCGTGAAGGTGAAGGT
GGTGTCCGCCCCCAAGGTGAAGAAGGCCATGCCTAAGTCTGTGAGCAGGGCACCAAAGCCTCTGGAGACC
CCTGTGAGCGCCCAGACATCCGCCTCTCGCAGCGGATCCGTGCACGCAAAGTCTGCCAGCAACTCTAGCT
CCTCTACCTCCGTGCCAGCACCCGCCCTGACAAGGTCTCAGCTGGACAGGGTGGAGGCCCTGCTGAGCCC
AGAGGACAAGGTGTCCCTGGATGCAGCAAAGCCCTTCCGGGAGCTGGAGTCCGAGCTGCTGGTGCGGAGA
AAGGGCGATCTGCAGCGGATCTACGCCAACGAGAGAGAGAATTATCTGGGCAAGCTGGAGAGGGACATCA
CCAAGTTCTTTGTGGATCGCGGCTTTCTGGAGATCAAGAGCCCAATCCTGATCCCCGCCGAGTACGTGGA
GCGGATGGGCATCGACTCCGATTCTGAGCTGTCCAAGCAGGTGTTCAGGGTGGACAAGAATTTTTGCCTG
CGCCCTATGCTGGCCCCAAACCTGTACAATTATCTGCGGAAGCTGGACAGAGTGCTGCCTGATCCAGTGA
AGATCTTCGAGATCGGCCCTTGTTATAGAAAGGAGTCCGAGGGCAAGGAGCACCTGGAGGAGTTCACCAT
GCTGAACTTTTGCCAGATGGGCTCTGGCTGTACACGGGAGAATCTGGAGGCCCTGATCAGAGAGTTCCTG
GACTACCTGGGCATCGATTTTGAGATCGTGGGCGACAGCTGCATGGTGTATGGCGACACCCTGGATGTGA
TGCACGGCAACCTGGAGCTGAGCTCCGCCGTGATCGGACCAATCCCTCTGGATAGGGAGTGGGGCATCAA
TAAGCCATGGATCGGAGCAGGATTCGGACTGGAGCGGCTGCTGAAAGTGATGCACGGCTTTAAGAACATC
AAGAGGGCCGCCCGCAGCGAGTCCTACTATAATGGCATCTCTACAAGCCTGTGAGGATCCACCCGCTGAT
CAGCCTCGACTGTGCCTTCTAGTTGCCAGCCATCTGTTGTTTGCCCCTCCCCCGTGCCTTCCTTGACCCT
GGAAGGTGCCACTCCCACTGTCCTTTCCTAATAAAATGAGGAAATTGCATCGCATTGTCTGAGTAGGTGT
CATTCTATTCTGGGGGGTGGGGTGGGGCAGGACAGCAAGGGGGAGGATTGGGAAGACAATAGCAGGCATG
CTGGGGATGCGGTGGGCTCTATGGCTTCTGAGGCGGAAAGAACCAGCTGGGGCTCTAGGGGGTATCCCC
[124 nt withheld, positions 2450-2573]
C
[91 nt withheld, positions 2575-2665]
A
[49 nt withheld, positions 2667-2715]
CCTTTGACGTTGGAGTCCACGTTCTTT
[37 nt withheld, positions 2743-2779]
ACCCTATCTCGGTCTATTCTTTTGATTTATAAGGGATTTTGCCGATTTCGGCCTATTGGTTAAAAAATGA
GCTGATTTAACAAAAATTTAACGCGAATTAATTCTGTGGAATGTGTGTCAGTTAGGGTGTGGAAAGTCCC
CAGGCTCCCCAGCAGGCAGAAGTATGCAAAGCATGCATCTCAATTAGTCAGCAACCAGGTGTGGAAAGTC
CCCAGGCTCCCCAGCAGGCAGAAGTATGCAAAGCATGCATCTCAATTAGTCAGCAACCATAGTCCCGCCC
CTAACTCCGCCCATCCCGCCCCTAACTCCGCCCAGTTCCGCCCATTCTCCGCCCCATGGCTGACTAATTT
TTTTTATTTATGCAGAGGCCGAGGCCGCCTCTGCCTCTGAGCTATTCCAGAAGTAGTGAGGAGGCTTTTT
TGGAGGCCTAGGCTTTTGCAAAAAGCTCCCGGGAGCTTGTATATCCATTTTCGGATCTGATCAGCACGTG
ATGAAAAAGCCTGAACTCACCGCGACGTCTGTCGAGAAGTTTCTGATCGAAAAGTTCGACAGCGTCTCCG
ACCTGATGCAGCTCTCGGAGGGCGAAGAATCTCGTGCTTTCAGCTTCGATGTAGGAGGGCGTGGATATGT
CCTGCGGGTAAATAGCTGCGCCGATGGTTTCTACAAAGATCGTTATGTTTATCGGCACTTTGCATCGGCC
GCGCTCCCGATTCCGGAAGTGCTTGACATTGGGGAATTCAGCGAGAGCCTGACCTATTGCATCTCCCGCC
GTGCACAGGGTGTCACGTTGCAAGACCTGCCTGAAACCGAACTGCCCGCTGTTCTGCAGCCGGTCGCGGA
GGCCATGGATGCGATCGCTGCGGCCGATCTTAGCCAGACGAGCGGGTTCGGCCCATTCGGACCGCAAGGA
ATCGGTCAATACACTACATGGCGTGATTTCATATGCGCGATTGCTGATCCCCATGTGTATCACTGGCAAA
CTGTGATGGACGACACCGTCAGTGCGTCCGTCGCGCAGGCTCTCGATGAGCTGATGCTTTGGGCCGAGGA
CTGCCCCGAAGTCCGGCACCTCGTGCACGCGGATTTCGGCTCCAACAATGTCCTGACGGACAATGGCCGC
ATAACAGCGGTCATTGACTGGAGCGAGGCGATGTTCGGGGATTCCCAATACGAGGTCGCCAACATCTTCT
TCTGGAGGCCGTGGTTGGCTTGTATGGAGCAGCAGACGCGCTACTTCGAGCGGAGGCATCCGGAGCTTGC
AGGATCGCCGCGGCTCCGGGCGTATATGCTCCGCATTGGTCTTGACCAACTCTATCAGAGCTTGGTTGAC
GGCAATTTCGATGATGCAGCTTGGGCGCAGGGTCGATGCGACGCAATCGTCCGATCCGGAGCCGGGACTG
TCGGGCGTACACAAATCGCCCGCAGAAGCGCGGCCGTCTGGACCGATGGCTGTGTAGAAGTACTCGCCGA
TAGTGGAAACCGACGCCCCAGCACTCGTCCGAGGGCAAAGGAATAGCACGTGCTACGAGATTTCGATTCC
ACCGCCGCCTTCTATGAAAGGTTGGGCTTCGGAATCGTTTTCCGGGACGCCGGCTGGATGATCCTCCAGC
GCGGGGATCTCATGCTGGAGTTCTTCGCCCACCCCAACTTGTTTATTGCAGCTTATAATGGTTACAAATA
AAGCAATAGCATCACAAATTTCACAAATAAAGCATTTTTTTCACTGCATTCTAGTTGTGGTTTGTCCAAA
CTCATCAATGTATCTTATCATGTCTGTATACCGTCGACCTCTAGCTAGAGCTTGGCGTAATCATGGTCAT
AGCTGTTTCCTGTGTGAAATTGTTATCCGCTCACAATTCCACACAACATACGAGCCGGAAGCATAAAGTG
TAAAGCCTGGGGTGCCTAATGAGTGAGCTAACTCACATTAATTGCGTTGCGCTCACTGCCCGCTTTCCAG
TCGGGAAACCTGTCGTGCCAGCTGCATTAATGAATCGGCCAACGCGCGGGGAGAGGCGGTTTGCGTATTG
GGCGCTCTTCCGCTTCCTCGCTCACTGACTCGCTGCGCTCGGTCGTTCGGCTGCGGCGAGCGGTATCAGC
TCACTCAAAGGCGGTAATACGGTTATCCACAGAATCAGGGGATAACGCAGGAAAGAACATGTGAGCAAAA
GGCCAGCAAAAGGCCAGGAACCGTAAAAAGGCCGCGTTGCTGGCGTTTTTCCATAGGCTCCGCCCCCCTG
ACGAGCATCACAAAAATCGACGCTCAAGTCAGAGGTGGCGAAACCCGACAGGACTATAAAGATACCAGGC
GTTTCCCCCTGGAAGCTCCCTCGTGCGCTCTCCTGTTCCGACCCTGCCGCTTACCGGATACCTGTCCGCC
TTTCTCCCTTCGGGAAGCGTGGCGCTTTCTCATAGCTCACGCTGTAGGTATCTCAGTTCGGTGTAGGTCG
TTCGCTCCAAGCTGGGCTGTGTGCACGAACCCCCCGTTCAGCCCGACCGCTGCGCCTTATCCGGTAACTA
TCGTCTTGAGTCCAACCCGGTAAGACACGACTTATCGCCACTGGCAGCAGCCACTGGTAACAGGATTAGC
AGAGCGAGGTATGTAGGCGGTGCTACAGAGTTCTTGAAGTGGTGGCCTAACTACGGCTACACTAGAAGAA
CAGTATTTGGTATCTGCGCTCTGCTGAAGCCAGTTACCTTCGGAAAAAGAGTTGGTAGCTCTTGATCCGG
CAAACAAACCACCGCTGGTAGCGGTGGTTTTTTTGTTTGCAAGCAGCAGATTACGCGCAGAAAAAAAGGA
TCTCAAGAAGATCCTTTGATCTTTTCTACGGGGTCTGACGCTCAGTGGAACGAAAACTCACGTTAAGGGA
TTTTGGTCATGAGATTATCAAAAAGGATCTTCACCTAGATCCTTTTAAATTAAAAATGAAGTTTTAAATC
AATCTAAAGTATATATGAGTAAACTTGGTCTGACAGTTACCAATGCTTAATCAGTGAGGCACCTATCTCA
GCGATCTGTCTATTTCGTTCATCCATAGTTGCCTGACTCCCCGTCGTGTAGATAACTACGATACGGGAGG
GCTTACCATCTGGCCCCAGTGCTGCAATGATACCGCGAGACCCACGCTCACCGGCTCCAGATTTATCAGC
AATAAACCAGCCAGCCGGAAGGGCCGAGCGCAGAAGTGGTCCTGCAACTTTATCCGCCTCCATCCAGTCT
ATTAATTGTTGCCGGGAAGCTAGAGTAAGTAGTTCGCCAGTTAATAGTTTGCGCAACGTTGTTGCCATTG
CTACAGGCATCGTGGTGTCACGCTCGTCGTTTGGTATGGCTTCATTCAGCTCCGGTTCCCAACGATCAAG
GCGAGTTACATGATCCCCCATGTTGTGCAAAAAAGCGGTTAGCTCCTTCGGTCCTCCGATCGTTGTCAGA
AGTAAGTTGGCCGCAGTGTTATCACTCATGGTTATGGCAGCACTGCATAATTCTCTTACTGTCATGCCAT
CCGTAAGATGCTTTTCTGTGACTGGTGAGTACTCAACCAAGTCATTCTGAGAATAGTGTATGCGGCGACC
GAGTTGCTCTTGCCCGGCGTCAATACGGGATAATACCGCGCCACATAGCAGAACTTTAAAAGTGCTCATC
ATTGGAAAACGTTCTTCGGGGCGAAAACTCTCAAGGATCTTACCGCTGTTGAGATCCAGTTCGATGTAAC
CCACTCGTGCACCCAACTGATCTTCAGCATCTTTTACTTTCACCAGCGTTTCTGGGTGAGCAAAAACAGG
AAGGCAAAATGCCGCAAAAAAGGGAATAAGGGCGACACGGAAATGTTGAATACTCATACTCTTCCTTTTT
CAATATTATTGAAGCATTTATCAGGGTTATTGTCTCATGAGCGGATACATATTTGAATGTATTTAGAAAA
ATAAACAAATAGGGGTTCCGCGCACATTTCCCCGAAAAATGGCGGAAACCCCGGGAATCTAACCCGGCTG
AACGGATTTAGAGTCCATTCGATCTACATGATCAGGTTTCCGGTGTTTCGTCCTTTCCACAAGATATATA
AAGCCAAGAAATCGAAATACTTTCAAGTTACGGTAAGCATATGATAGTCCATTTTAAAACATAATTTTAA
AACTGCAAACTACCCAAGAAATTATTACTTTCTACGTCACGTATTTTGTACTAATATCTTTGTGTTTACA
GTCAAATTAATTCTAATTATCTCTCTAACAGCCTTGTATCGTATATGCAAATATGAAGGAATCATGGGAA
ATAGGCCCTCTTCCTGCCCGACCTTCGCGATGTACGGGCCAGATATACGCCAATATTGGCCATTAGCCAT
ATTATTCATTGGTTATATAGCATAAATCAATATTGGCTATTGGCCATTGCATACGTTGTATCTATATCAT
AATATGTACATTTATATTGGCTCATGTCCAATATGACCGCCATGTT
Features (pLannotate 1.2.2; 22 found; start..end, strand, type, name):
      3..380     +  enhancer       CMV enhancer: human cytomegalovirus immediate early enhancer
    382..581     +  promoter       CMV promoter: human cytomegalovirus (CMV) immediate early promoter
    720..763     +  intron         CMV intron (fragment): modified intron A from human cytomegalovirus
    815..833     +  promoter       SP6 promoter: promoter for bacteriophage SP6 RNA polymerase
    837..874     +  CDS            IgH signal sequence (fragment): signal sequence from the mouse immunoglobulin heavy chain variable region
    901..2151    +  CDS            pylS: PYLS_METBA - Experimental evidence at protein level: Swiss-Prot protein existence level 1. Catalyzes the attachment of pyrrolysine to tRNA(Pyl). Pyrrolysine is a lysine derivative encoded by the termination codon UAG. From Methanosarcina barkeri.
   2180..2404    +  polyA_signal   bGH poly(A) signal: bovine growth hormone polyadenylation signal
   2408..2429    +  promoter       SV40 promoter (fragment): SV40 enhancer and early promoter
   2450..2878    +  rep_origin     f1 ori (sequence partly withheld): f1 bacteriophage origin of replication; arrow indicates direction of (+) strand synthesis
   2892..3221    +  promoter       SV40 promoter: SV40 enhancer and early promoter
   3270..4295    +  CDS            HygR: aminoglycoside phosphotransferase from E. coli; aph(4)-Ia; confers resistance to hygromycin
   4305..4430    +  CDS            ble (fragment): BLE_KLEPN - Experimental evidence at protein level: Swiss-Prot protein existence level 1. Binding protein with a strong affinity to the bleomycin family of antibiotics. Binds to CL990; an antimitotic-antibiotic compound. From Klebsiella pneumoniae.
   4425..4546    +  polyA_signal   SV40 poly(A) signal: SV40 polyadenylation signal
   4619..4635    -  protein_bind   lac operator: The lac repressor binds to the lac operator to inhibit transcription in E. coli. This inhibition can be relieved by adding lactose or isopropyl-β-D-thiogalactopyranoside (IPTG). lac repressor encoded by lacI
   4643..4673    -  promoter       lac promoter: promoter for the E. coli lac operon
   4688..4709    -  protein_bind   CAP binding site: CAP binding activates transcription in the presence of cAMP. E. coli catabolite activator protein
   4722..4814    -  CDS            lacI (fragment): lac repressor; lacI; The lac repressor binds to the lac operator to inhibit transcription in E. coli. This inhibition can be relieved by adding lactose or isopropyl-β-D-thiogalactopyranoside (IPTG).
   4997..5585    -  rep_origin     ori: high-copy-number ColE1/pMB1/pBR322/pUC origin of replication
   5756..6616    -  CDS            AmpR: β-lactamase; bla; confers resistance to ampicillin, carbenicillin, and related antibiotics
   6617..6721    -  promoter       AmpR promoter: bla
   6741..6809    -  ncRNA          tRNA: Accession: RF00005 - tRNA
   6819..7059    -  promoter       U6 promoter: RNA polymerase III promoter for human U6 snRNA
