[The description below was written by a language model from this plasmid's Addgene catalogue record and pLannotate feature annotations shown in this document.]
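Description:
pCMV-MfPylRS (human-opti) is a mammalian expression plasmid of about 7.2 kb, built on a pCMV backbone, for genetic code expansion. It carries a 1,251 bp, human codon-optimized coding sequence for the pyrrolysyl-tRNA synthetase of the archaeon Methanosarcina flavescens (MfPylRS). The automated annotation labels this open reading frame as pylS by homology to the Methanosarcina barkeri enzyme. Transcription is driven by the human cytomegalovirus immediate early enhancer and promoter and terminated by a bovine growth hormone polyadenylation signal. Short fragments of CMV intron A, an SP6 promoter and a partial mouse IgH signal sequence lie between the promoter and the synthetase gene. These look like backbone remnants, and the record does not indicate that the synthetase is secreted or tagged.

The feature table also shows a human U6 RNA polymerase III promoter directly upstream of a roughly 70 nt tRNA gene, on the opposite strand to the synthetase cassette. The catalogue fields do not mention this tRNA. In this context it is plausibly the cognate suppressor tRNA(Pyl), which would make the plasmid a single-vector synthetase/tRNA pair, but its identity and anticodon are not stated.

For stable selection in mammalian cells, an SV40 early promoter drives a hygromycin resistance gene followed by an SV40 polyadenylation signal, with a leftover fragment of a bleomycin resistance gene between them. In E. coli the plasmid is maintained at high copy through a ColE1/pUC-type origin and selected with ampicillin via β-lactamase. An f1 origin and lac promoter/operator remnants are also present. The associated publication concerns thermophilic PylRS variants for improved incorporation of noncanonical amino acids in mammalian cells.
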