Addgene plasmid #164081: pCMV-MfPylRS (human-opti)
Depositing lab: Tao Liu. Publication: Thermophilic Pyrrolysyl-tRNA Synthetase Mutants for Enhanced Mammalian Genetic Code Expansion. Hu L, Qin X, Huang Y, Cao W, Wang C, Wang Y, Ling X, Chen H, Wu D, Lin Y, Liu T. ACS Synth Biol. 2020 Oct 16;9(10):2723-2736. doi: 10.1021/acssynbio.0c00257. Epub 2020 Sep 23. PubMed 32931698.
Backbone
  Vector backbone: pCMV
  Backbone size w/o insert (bp): 5988
  Vector type: Mammalian Expression, Synthetic Biology
  Selectable markers: Hygromycin
Growth in bacteria
  Bacterial resistance: Ampicillin, 100 μg/mL
  Growth temperature: 37°C
  Growth strain: DH5alpha
  Copy number: High Copy
Gene/Insert
  Gene/Insert name: MfPylRS(human-opti)
  Species: Methanosarcina flavescens
  Insert size (bp): 1251
  Promoter: CMV
Terms and licenses: Academic/Nonprofit Terms; Industry Terms: Not Available to Industry
Depositor comments: The genetic codon of the insert gene has been human optimized
How to cite: pCMV-MfPylRS (human-opti) was a gift from Tao Liu (Addgene plasmid # 164081 ; http://n2t.net/addgene:164081 ; RRID:Addgene_164081)
